>Addgene plasmid #184297 | I71L | addgene full sequence | sequence record 362048 | Addgene NGS Result
TGCGTACAAGTCCTTTCTAATAGCTGCAGCACACTTCATGATAGAATTGTAAGTAGTCTCGTGGATTCCA
CATGCCTCCATTCCCAAAAATGATGGCTGGAACAGGGCCTCAGGACATCGAAATCTTTCGTTGCCGATGG
TAATAACCTGACCGTCTGGCAATTCGTAAGACTTCTCAAGTGAACTACTAGATGCAGCTGTAGCCATTTC
CTGTTCAAAATCAAGGGCAACGTAACACAATTTTTCCTTAATATCTCTGACAATCTCACGCTCAGCAGTT
GTGGTAAAGGAGTACCCTCGTTCTGTAAGAATTTTCATAAGGTAATCAGTCAGGTCACGGCCAGCCAAAT
CTAGACGCAAAATAGCATGAGGTAAAGCATAACCTTCGTATATTGGTACAGTATGAGAGACCCCATCTCC
TGAGTCTAAAACTATTCCCGTGGTTCTGCCTGAAGCATACAAGGACAATACAGCTTGGATGGCGACATAC
ATGGCTGGAGTGTTGAAAGTCTCGAACATTATTTGGGTCATTTTTTCTCTATTGGCTTTTGGATTAAGAG
GAGCCTCTGTCAATAAGACTGGATGCTCTTCAGGTGCCACTCTCAATTCGTTGTAGAATGTGTGATGCCA
GATTTTCTCCATGTCATCCCAGTTAGTAACTATACCATGCTCCAATGGGTACTTCAATGTCAATATTCCT
CTTTTAGATTGAGCTTCGTCTCCCACGTAAGAGTCTTTTTGACCCATGCCGACCATTACGCCTTGATGAC
GGGGTCGACCTACAATAGAAGGGAAAACAGCTCTAGGGGCGTCGTCCCCAGCAAAACCTGCTTTACACAT
ACCTGAACCGTTATCCACAACCAAGGCGGCTACCTCCTCATCACACATGAATTCCTCGTTTCGAATAATT
AGTTGTTTTTTGATCTTCTCAAGTTGTCGTTAAAAGTCGTTAAAATCAAAAGCTTGTCAATTGGAACCAG
TCGCAATTATGAAAGTAAGCTAATAATGATGATAAAAAAAAAGGTTTAAGACAGGGCAGCTTCCTTCTGT
TTATATATTGCTGTCAAGTAGGGGTTAGAACAGTTAAATTTTGATCATGAACGTTAGGCTATCAGCAGTA
TTCCCACCAGAATCTTGGAAGCATACAATGTGGAGACAATGCATAATCATCCAAAAAGCGGGTGTTTCCC
CATTTGCGTTTCGGCACAGGTGCACCGGGGTTCAGAAGCGATAGAGAGACTGCGCTAAGCATTAATGAGA
TTATTTTTGAGCATTCGTCAATCAATACCAAACAAGACAAACGGTATGCCGACTTTTGGAAGTTTCTTTT
TGACCAACTGGCCGTTAGCATTTCAACGAACCAAACTTAGTTCATCTTGGATGAGATCACGCTTTTGTCA
TATTAGGTTCCAAGACAGCGTTTAAACTGTCAGTTTTGGGCCATTTGGGGAACATGAAACTATTTGACCC
CACACTCAGAAAGCCCTCATCTGGAGTGATGTTCGGGTGTAATGCGGAGCTTGTTGCATTCGGAAATAAA
CAAACATGAACCTCGCCAGGGGGGCCAGGATAGACAGGCTAATAAAGTCATGGTGTTAGTAGCCTAATAG
AAGGAATTGGAATGAGCGAGCTCCAATCAAGCCCAATAACTGGGCTGGTTTTTCGATGGCAAAAGTGGGT
GTTGAGGAGAAGAGGAGTGGAGGTCCTGCGTTTGCAACGGTCTGCTGCTAGTGTATCCCCTCCTGTTGCG
TTTGGCACTTATGTGTGAGAATGGACCTGTGGATGTCGGATGGCAAAAAGGTTTCATTCAACCTTTCGTC
TTTGGATGTTAGATCTGATCTCATGACCAAAATCCCTTAACGTGAGTTTTCGTTCCACTGAGCGTCAGAC
CCCGTAGAAAAGATCAAAGGATCTTCTTGAGATCCTTTTTTTCTGCGCGTAATCTGCTGCTTGCAAACAA
AAAAACCACCGCTACCAGCGGTGGTTTGTTTGCCGGATCAAGAGCTACCAACTCTTTTTCCGAAGGTAAC
TGGCTTCAGCAGAGCGCAGATACCAAATACTGTTCTTCTAGTGTAGCCGTAGTTAGGCCACCACTTCAAG
AACTCTGTAGCACCGCCTACATACCTCGCTCTGCTAATCCTGTTACCAGTGGCTGCTGCCAGTGGCGATA
AGTCGTGTCTTACCGGGTTGGACTCAAGACGATAGTTACCGGATAAGGCGCAGCGGTCGGGCTGAACGGG
GGGTTCGTGCACACAGCCCAGCTTGGAGCGAACGACCTACACCGAACTGAGATACCTACAGCGTGAGCTA
TGAGAAAGCGCCACGCTTCCCGAAGGGAGAAAGGCGGACAGGTATCCGGTAAGCGGCAGGGTCGGAACAG
GAGAGCGCACGAGGGAGCTTCCAGGGGGAAACGCCTGGTATCTTTATAGTCCTGTCGGGTTTCGCCACCT
CTGACTTGAGCGTCGATTTTTGTGATGCTCGTCAGGGGGGCGGAGCCTATGGAAAAACGCCAGCAACGCG
GCCTTTTTACGGTTCCTGGCCTTTTGCTGGCCTTTTGCTCACATGTTGGTCTCCAGCTTGCAAATTAAAG
CCTTCGAGCGTCCCAAAACCTTCTCAAGCAAGGTTTTCAGTATAATGTTACATGCGTACACGCGTCTGTA
CAGAAAAAAAAGAAAAATTTGAAATATAAATAACGTTCTTAATACTAACATAACTATAAAAAAATAAATA
GGGACCTAGACTTCAGGTTGTCTAACTCCTTCCTTTTCGGTTAGAGCGGATGTGGGGGGAGGGCGTGAAT
GTAAGCGTGACATAACTAATTACATGATATCGACAAAGGAAAAGGGGGACGGATCTCCGAGGCCTCGGAC
CCGTCGGGCCGCGTCGGACGTGTCAGTCCTGCTCCTCGGCCACGAAGTGCACGCAGTTGCCGGCCGGGTC
GCGCAGGGCGAACTCCCGCCCCCACGGCTGCTCGCCGATCTCGGTCATGGCCGGCCCGGAGGCGTCCCGG
AAGTTCGTGGACACGACCTCCGACCACTCGGCGTACAGCTCGTCCAGGCCGCGCACCCACACCCAGGCCA
GGGTGTTGTCCGGCACCACCTGGTCCTGGACCGCGCTGATGAACAGGGTCACGTCGTCCCGGACCACACC
GGCGAAGTCGTCCTCCACGAAGTCCCGGGAGAACCCGAGCCGGTCGGTCCAGAACTCGACCGCTCCGGCG
ACGTCGCGCGCGGTGAGCACCGGAACGGCACTGGTCAACTTGGCCATGGTTTAGTTCCTCACCTTGTCGT
ATTATACTATGCCGATATACTATGCCGATGATTAATTGTCAACACCGCCCTTAGATTAGATTGCTATGCT
TTCTTTCTAATGAGCAAGAAGTAAAAAAAGTTGTAATAGAACAAGAAAAATGAAACTGAAACTTGAGAAA
TTGAAGACCGTTTATTAACTTAAATATCAATGGGAGGTCATCGAAAGAGAAAAAAATCAAAAAAAAAAAT
TTTCAAGAAAAAGAAACGTGATAAAAATTTTTATTGCCTTTTTCGACGAAGAAAAAGAAACGAGGCGGTC
TCTTTTTTCTTTTCCAAACCTTTAGTACGGGTAATTAACGACACCCTAGAGGAAGAAAGAGGGGAAATTT
AGTATGCTGTGCTTGGGTGTTTTGAAGTGGTACGGCGATGCGCGGAGTCCGAGAAAATCTGGAAGAGTAA
AAAAGGAGTAGAAACATTTTGAAGCTATGGTGTGTGGGGGATCCGCACAAACGAAGGTCTCACTTAATCT
TCTGTACTCTGAAGAGGAGTGGGAAATACCAAGAAAAACATCAAACTCGAATGATTTTCCCAAACCCCTA
CCACAAGATATTCATCAGCTGCGAGATAGGCTGATCAGGAGCAAGCTCGTACGAGAAGAAACAAAATGAC
AAAAAAAATCCTATACTATATAGGTTACAAATAAAAAAGTATCAAAAATGAAGCCTGCATCTCTCAGGCA
AATGGCATTCTGACATCCTCTTGATTAGAATCTAGCAAGACCGGTCTTCTCGTAAGTGCCCAACTTGAAC
TGAGGAACAGTCATGTCTAAGGCTACAAACTCAATGATGATGATGATGATGGTCGACGGCGCTATTCAGA
TCCTCTTCTGAGATGAGTTTTTGTTCTAGAAAGCTGGCGGCCGCACTTTCACCAGCCTGCTTTTCCTGTT
CAATCGTTTCCTTAGATGGCAATGGATTCTTCTCTTGGGTCTCAGTTTTTTTCAATTTAGATTTATCAAA
CTTCTCTATCTCAGCCATGTCGGGCTTATCAGAGGCAGAACCTCCACTTGATCCTCCAGATCCTCCTCTA
GAAGCGCCCTGAAACAATACTTCAAGGGATCCACCACTACCTCCACTTCCACCAAAGCACTTACGGTGGA
CGATACTTGGTCCTGATTCATCGTATTCCTGTTTAGAGATCCACATTTGTTGGAATGTACTAAGAGAGGC
CAATATAGAACCGCCTATCCAAACAGAATACTTACGCTCAGGTGGTGCGATGATTTTAATTTTCATAGTA
GATGGAGCCAAGGCCGTGATTTCCTTTTGCATTCTATCTGCAATACCTGGGTACATCGTAGTTCCTCCAC
TCAGGACCGTATT
Features (pLannotate 1.2.2; 11 found; start..end, strand, type, name):
    897..1835    -  promoter       AOX1 promoter: Pichia pastoris AOX1; inducible promoter, regulated by methanol
   1917..2505    +  rep_origin     ori: high-copy-number ColE1/pMB1/pBR322/pUC origin of replication
   2580..2827    -  terminator     CYC1 terminator: S. cerevisiae CYC1; transcription terminator for CYC1
   2893..3267    -  CDS            BleoR: antibiotic-binding protein; Sh ble from Streptoalloteichus hindustanus; confers resistance to bleomycin, phleomycin, and Zeocin™
   3286..3333    -  promoter       EM7 promoter: synthetic bacterial promoter&nbsp
   3340..3747    -  promoter       TEF1 promoter: S. cerevisiae TEF1; promoter for EF-1α
   3768..4014    -  terminator     AOX1 terminator: Pichia pastoris AOX1; transcription terminator for AOX1
   4018..4083    -  CDS            AOX1 (fragment): ALOX1_KOMPC - Experimental evidence at protein level: Swiss-Prot protein existence level 1. Major isoform of alcohol oxidase, which catalyzes the oxidation of methanol to formaldehyde and hydrogen peroxide, the first step in the methanol utilization pathway of methylotrophic yeasts. From Komagataella phaffii (strain ATCC 76273 / CBS 7435 / CECT 11047 / NRRL Y-11430 / Wegner 21-1) (Yeast) (Pichia pastoris).
   4094..4111    -  CDS            capTEV™ (fragment): composite tag for in vivo biotinylation, TEV protease cleavage, and 6xHis tagging
   4175..4303    -  CDS            TMSB4: TYB4_BOVIN - Also known as THYB4. Experimental evidence at protein level: Swiss-Prot protein existence level 1. Seraspenide inhibits the entry of hematopoietic pluripotent stem cells into the S-phase. From Bos taurus (Bovine).
   4394..888     -  CDS            Act5C (across the origin): ACT1_DROME - Experimental evidence at protein level: Swiss-Prot protein existence level 1. Multiple isoforms are involved in various cellular functions such as cytoskeleton structure, cell mobility, chromosome movement and muscle contraction. From Drosophila melanogaster (Fruit fly).
