[The description below was written by a language model from this plasmid's Addgene catalogue record and pLannotate feature annotations shown in this document.]
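Description:
I71L is a yeast expression plasmid built on the Invitrogen pPICZ B backbone for producing a mutant Drosophila melanogaster cytoplasmic actin, Act5C, in the methylotrophic yeast Pichia pastoris; the depositor notes that strain GS115 can be used. The sequenced record is about 4.6 kb. It is propagated in E. coli through a high-copy ColE1/pUC-type origin. A single Sh ble (BleoR) gene provides Zeocin selection in both hosts: the synthetic bacterial EM7 promoter drives it in E. coli and the S. cerevisiae TEF1 promoter drives it in yeast, with the CYC1 terminator downstream. No yeast replication origin is annotated, which fits the usual use of pPICZ vectors as integrating plasmids.

The payload lies between the EcoRI and NotI sites, under the methanol-inducible AOX1 promoter and followed by the AOX1 terminator. It encodes Act5C carrying the I71L substitution, fused at its C terminus to thymosin beta-4 and then a hexahistidine tag. The feature table shows the actin coding sequence (spanning the numbering origin of the record), a TMSB4 segment, and a short hit labelled as a capTEV fragment, which most likely corresponds to the His tag. Thymosin beta-4 is a G-actin-sequestering peptide, so fusing it to actin is generally expected to keep the recombinant protein monomeric during expression, while the His tag permits affinity purification. The record does not describe how the fusion partner is removed.

The stated purpose is to study the dynamics of monomeric G-actin by NMR spectroscopy. The record does not explain the specific rationale for the isoleucine-to-leucine change at position 71.
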