Addgene plasmid #184297: I71L
Purpose: To study dynamics of G-actin using NMR spectroscopy.
Depositing lab: Michael Rosen. Depositing organization: University of Texas Southwestern Medical Center. Publication: Bound nucleotide can control the dynamic architecture of monomeric actin. Ali R, Zahm JA, Rosen MK. Nat Struct Mol Biol. 2022 Apr;29(4):320-328. doi: 10.1038/s41594-022-00743-5. Epub 2022 Mar 24. PubMed 35332323.
Backbone
  Vector backbone: pPICZ B
  Backbone manufacturer: Invitrogen
  Backbone size w/o insert (bp): 3328
  Vector type: Yeast Expression
  Selectable markers: Zeocin
Growth in bacteria
  Bacterial resistance: Bleocin (Zeocin), 50 μg/mL
  Growth temperature: 37°C
  Growth strain: DH5alpha
  Copy number: Unknown
Gene/Insert
  Gene/Insert name: Act5C
  Species: D. melanogaster (fly)
  Insert size (bp): 1431
  Mutation: I71L
  Entrez Gene: Act5C (a.k.a. Dmel_CG4027, A, A4V404_DROME, ACT, ACT1_DROME, ACT5C, Ac5C, Act, Act-5C, Act5, Act5c, Actin, Actin/BAP47, Actin5C, ArpA, BAP47, Bap47, CG4027, Dmel\CG4027, F-ACTIN, F-Actin, F-actin, G-actin, M32055, T11, act, act 5C, act5C, actin, actin5C, actomyosin, anon-EST:fe2D2, beta-Actin, beta-actin, beta-actin/Bap47, chrX:5748184..5748304, cyt5C, f-actin, l(1)G0009, l(1)G0010, l(1)G0025, l(1)G0079, l(1)G0117, l(1)G0177, l(1)G0245, l(1)G0330, l(1)G0420, l(1)G0486)
  Promoter: AOX1
  Tag / fusion protein: B-Thymosin followedby hexahistidine tag (C terminal on insert)
  Cloning method: Restriction Enzyme; 5′ cloning site EcoRI (not destroyed); 3′ cloning site NotI (not destroyed)
  Sequencing primers: 5′ 5'-GACTGGTTCCAATTGACAAGC-3'; 3′ 5'-GCAAATGGCATTCTGACATCC-3'
Resource information
  A portion of this plasmid was derived from a plasmid made by: Lab stock
Terms and licenses: Academic/Nonprofit Terms; Industry Terms: Not Available to Industry
Depositor comments: Insert was expressed in fusion with beta-thymosin4. Can be expressed in GS115.
How to cite: I71L was a gift from Michael Rosen (Addgene plasmid # 184297 ; http://n2t.net/addgene:184297 ; RRID:Addgene_184297)
